Addgene plasmid #34302: KHBD00148
Depositing lab: Bart Deplancke. Depositing organization: Swiss Federal Institute of Technology (EPFL). Publication: Automated protein-DNA interaction screening of Drosophila regulatory elements. Korneel Hens, Jean-Daniel Feuz, Alina Isakova, Antonina Lagovitina, Andreas Massouras, Julien Bryois, Patrick Callaerts, Susan E. Celniker, Bart Deplancke. Nat Methods. 2011 Oct 30;8(12):1065-70. 10.1038/nmeth.1763 PubMed 22037703.
Backbone
  Vector backbone: pDONR221
  Backbone manufacturer: Invitrogen
  Backbone size w/o insert (bp): 2536
  Vector type: Gateway Donor Vector
Growth in bacteria
  Bacterial resistance: Kanamycin, 50 μg/mL
  Growth temperature: 37°C
  Growth strain: DH5alpha
  Copy number: High Copy
Gene/Insert
  Gene/Insert name: CG10604 (alt names: FBgn0000529; bsh; brain-specific homeobox)
  Species: D. melanogaster (fly)
  Insert size (bp): 1287
  Entrez Gene: bsh (a.k.a. Dmel_CG10604, BSH, Bsh, CG10604, Dmel\CG10604, E86, Hox11-310, lambdaE86)
  Cloning method: Gateway Cloning
  Sequencing primers: 5′ M13F; 3′ M13R
Terms and licenses: Academic/Nonprofit Terms; Industry Terms: Not Available to Industry
Depositor comments: Please note that the ORFs in this collection were cloned open-ended (without a stop codon).
How to cite: KHBD00148 was a gift from Bart Deplancke (Addgene plasmid # 34302 ; http://n2t.net/addgene:34302 ; RRID:Addgene_34302)
