[The description below was written by a language model from this plasmid's Addgene catalogue record.]
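Description:
KHBD00148 is a Gateway entry clone built on the Invitrogen pDONR221 donor backbone (about 2.5 kb without insert) and carrying the open reading frame of the Drosophila melanogaster gene CG10604, better known as bsh (brain-specific homeobox), a homeodomain transcription factor. The insert is recorded as 1287 bp and was introduced by Gateway recombination cloning, which in a pDONR-type vector normally replaces the counter-selectable donor cassette with the gene of interest and leaves it flanked by attL recombination sites. The plasmid is maintained at high copy number in standard E. coli cloning strains such as DH5alpha and is selected with kanamycin. M13 forward and reverse priming sites flank the insert for sequence verification. No feature table is supplied, so the exact positions of the origin, resistance gene and recombination sites are not documented in the record.

As an entry clone, the construct has no stated promoter for expressing the insert and is not itself an expression vector; it serves as a shuttle from which the bsh coding sequence can be moved by LR recombination into compatible destination vectors. The depositor notes that ORFs in this collection were cloned open-ended, without a stop codon, which permits in-frame C-terminal fusions to tags or functional domains supplied by the destination vector. The plasmid belongs to a collection of Drosophila ORF clones associated with work on automated screening of protein-DNA interactions at fly regulatory elements, and it is suited to generating fusion constructs for such interaction assays or for other studies of bsh.
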