>Addgene plasmid #34302 | KHBD00148 | depositor partial sequence | sequence record 40869 | KHBD00148 sequence 1287 bps
ATGGCAATGCTTAATGAGGCCAGCTTGAGTCCTGCGGACGCACATGCTCATGCCAACGCCACCACGCCCA
CGCACAGCAAGGCGGCGGCGATGGCCAGTGCCACCACAATGCTGACCACAAAAACGCCGTTTTCCATCGA
GCACATATTGTTTCAAAACTTAAATAGTGCCAGCAATAACAATAATAGTAGTGATACCAACGGCATCGCC
GCAAACACCAACAACTACGCGCCAAAGAGCAGCAGAAACGCGGTGAAAAGTGCCAGAAGCGCATTTGCCC
ACGACAATAATCCGCACAAACATCCGTCGCAACATTCGCATCCGCCGCAGTCACATCCGCCGGCGTCCGC
ATCCGCATCCGCGACGGCTACTGCCCGCAGCAACCAGGCTGCGTCGGGTTACGCTGGCGAGGATTACGGC
AAGTCCATGCACAGCACTCCACGGTCCAACCACCACTCGCGACACGGAACTTCCCACTACAACGGAGATC
AGATTTCGCAGCAGTTGGGATCTGGAGCAGCACAACATCCGCCGGTGCCCACGACTCAACCTCAACCTCC
GCCTCCGCCGCCCCTGAATGGAGGTAGTGGTGCATCCAATGGAGTACTCTATCCGAATGCACCCTACACC
GATCACGGATTTCTTCAAATGACCCTCGGATATCTCTCGCCGTCGTCGGGCACCTACAAGTCCGTGGATC
CCTATTTTCTATCACAAGCCAGCCTGTTCGGGGGAGCGCCCTTCTTCGGAGCGCCTGGCTGTGTGCCGGA
ACTGGCCCTCGGACTGGGAATGGGCGTGAATGCCCTGCGCCACTGCCGCCGGAGGAAGGCTCGCACGGTG
TTCAGTGATCCGCAGCTGTCCGGTCTGGAAAAGCGGTTCGAGGGACAGCGATACCTGTCCACGCCGGAGC
GTGTGGAGCTGGCCACCGCCTTGGGACTCAGCGAGACGCAGGTGAAGACCTGGTTCCAGAACCGCCGCAT
GAAGCACAAAAAGCAGCTGCGCCGGCGCGACAATGCCAATGAGCCCGTCGACTTCTCACGCAGCGAACCG
GGCAAGCAGCCGGGCGAGGCCACCTCCTCATCCGGGGACTCCAAGCACGGCAAACTGAATCCCGGATCTG
TCGGCGGCACACCCACTCAGCCGACGAGCGAGCAGCAGCTGCAGATGTGCCTGATGCAGCAGGGTTACTC
CACGGATGACTACTCCGATCTGGAGGCGGACAGTGGCGACGAGGACAACTCCAGCGACGTGGACATCGTC
GGCGATGCGAAACTCTACCAGTTAACA
