>Addgene plasmid #34302 | KHBD00148 | addgene partial sequence | sequence record 41972 | M13-Rev 5'-CAGGAAACAGCTATGACC-3'
TTATTTTGACTGATAGTGACCTGTTCGTTGCAACAAATTGATAAGCAATGCTTTCTTATAATGCCAACTT
TGTACAAGAAAGTTGGCAATGTTAACTGGTAGAGTTTCGCATCGCCGACGATGTCCACGTCGCTGGAGTT
GTCCTCGTCGCCACTGTCCGCCTNAGNCATCGGAGTAGTCATCCGTGGAGTAACCCTGCTGCATCAGGCA
CATCTGCAGCTGCTGCTCGCTCGTCGGCTGAGTGGGTGTGCCGCCGACAGATCCGGGATTCAGTTTGCCG
TGCTTGGAGTCCCCGGATGAGGAGGTGGCCTCGCCCGGCTGCTTGCCCGGTTCGCTGCGTGAGAAGTCGA
CGGGCTCATTGGCATTGTCGCGCCGGCGCAGCTGCTTTTTGTGCTTCATGCGGCGGTTCTGGAACCAGGT
CTTCACCTGCGTCTCGCTGAGTCCCAAGGCGGTGGCCAGCTCCACACGCTCCGGCGTGGACAGGTATCGC
TGTCCCTCGAACCGCTTTTCCAGACCGGACAGCTGCGGATCACTGAACACCGTGCGAGCCTTCCTCCGGC
GGCAGTGGCGCAGGGCATTCACGCCCATTCCCAGTCCGAGGGCCAGTTCCGGCACACAGCCAGGCGCTCC
GAAGAAGGGCGCTCCCCCGAACAGGCTGGCTTGTGATAGA
