>Addgene plasmid #34302 | KHBD00148 | addgene partial sequence | sequence record 42383 | M13-Rev 5'-CAGGAAACAGCTATGACC-3'
TTTTATTTTGACTGATAGTGACCTGTTCGTTGCAACAAATTGATAAGCAATGCTTTCTTATAATGCCAAC
TTTGTACAAGAAAGTTGGCAATGTTAACTGGTAGAGTTTCGCATCGCCGACGATGTCCACGTCGCTGGAG
TTGTCCTCGTCGCCACTGTCCGCCTCCAGATCGGAGTAGTCATCCGTGGAGTAACCCTGCTGCATCAGGC
ACATCTGCAGCTGCTGCTCGCTCGTCGGCTGAGTGGGTGTGCCGCCGACAGATCCGGGATTCAGTTTGCC
GTGCTTGGAGTCCCCGGATGAGGAGGTGGCCTCGCCCGGCTGCTTGCCCGGTTCGCTGCGTGAGAAGTCG
ACGGGCTCATTGGCATTGTCGCGCCGGCGCAGCTGCTTTTTGTGCTTCATGCGGCGGTTCTGGAACCAGG
TCTTCACCTGCGTCTCGCTGAGTCCCAAGGCGGTGGCCAGCTCCACACGCTCCGGCGTGGACAGGTATCG
CTGTCCCTCGAACCGCTTTTCCAGACCGGACAGCTGCGGATCACTGAACACCGTGCGAGCCTTCCTCCGG
CGGCAGTGGCGCAGGGCATTCACGCCCATTCCCAGTCCGAGGGCCAGTTCCGGCACACAGCCAGGCGCTC
CGAAGAAGGGCGCTCCCCCGAACAGGCTGGCTTGTGATAGAAAATAGGGATCCACGGACTTGTAGGTGCC
CGACGACGGCGAGAGATATCCGAGGGTCATTTGAAGAAATCCGTGATCGGTGTAGGGTGCATTCGGATAG
